>Addgene plasmid #217696 | HA-MBP-TEVpCS-ADGRF3 CTF-FLAG | addgene full sequence | sequence record 430285 | Addgene NGS Result
ACGCTGGCGCTACAGGCGCGTGACTTCCCCTTGCTTTGGGGCGGGGGGCTGAGACTCCTATGTGCTCCGG
ATTGGTCAGGCACGGCCTTCGGCCCCGCCTCCTGCCACCGCAGATTGGCCGCTAGGCCTCCCCGAGCGCC
CTGCCTCCGAGGGCCGGCGCACCATAAAAGAAGCCGCCCTAGCCACGTCCCCTCGCAGTTCGGCGGTCCC
GCGGGTCTGTCTCAAGCTTCTGCCTTCTCCCTCCTGTGAGTTTGGTAAGTCACTGACTGTCTATGCCTGG
GAAAGGGTGGGCAGGAGATGGGGCAGTGCAGGAAAAGTGGCACTATGAACCCTGCAGCCCTAGTTTGACA
ATTAATCATTGGCATAGTATATCTGCATAGTATAATACAACTCACTATAGCAATTGTACTAACCTTCTTC
TCTTTCCTCTCCTGACAGGAGGAGCCATCATGGCCAAGTTGACCAGTGCCGTTCCGGTGCTCACCGCGCG
CGACGTCGCCGGAGCGGTCGAGTTCTGGACCGACCGGCTCGGGTTCTCCCGGGACTTCGTGGAGGACGAC
TTCGCCGGTGTGGTCCGGGACGACGTGACCCTGTTCATCAGCGCGGTCCAGGACCAGGTGGTGCCGGACA
ACACCCTGGCCTGGGTGTGGGTGCGCGGCCTGGACGAGCTGTACGCCGAGTGGTCGGAGGTCGTGTCCAC
GAACTTCCGGGACGCCTCCGGGCCGGCCATGACCGAGATCGGCGAGCAGCCGTGGGGGCGGGAGTTCGCC
CTGCGCGACCCGGCCGGCAACTGCGTGCACTTTGTGGCAGAGGAGCAGGACTGAGGATAAGCTAGAAGCT
CGCTTTCTTGCTGTCCAATTTCTATTAAAGGTTCCTTTGTTCCCTAAGTCCAACTACTAAACTGGGGGAT
ATTATGAAGGGCCTTGAGCATCTGGATTCTGCCTAATAAAAAACATTTATTTTCATTGCAATGATGTATT
TAAATTATTTCTGAATATTTTACTAAAAAGGGAATGTGGGAGGTCAGTGCATTTAAAACATAAAGAAATG
AAGAGCTAGTTCAAACCTTGGGAAAATACACTATATCTTAAACTCCATGAAAGAAGGTGAGGCTGCAAAC
AGCTAATGCACATTGGCAACAGCCCCTGATGCCTATGCCTTATTCATCCCTCAGAAAAGGATTCAAGTAG
AGGCTTGATTTGGAGGTTAAAGTTTTGCTATGCTGTATTTTAGAATTAATTCCATACCACATTTGTAGAG
GTTTTACTTGCTTTAAAAAACCTCCCACACCTCCCCCTGAACCTGAAACATAAAATGAATGCAATTGTTG
TTGTTAACTTGTTTATTGCAGCTTATAATGGTTACAAATAAAGCAATAGCATCACAAATTTCACAAATAA
AGCATTTTTTTCACTGCATTCTAGTTGTGGTTTGTCCAAACTCATCAATGTATCTTATCATGTCTGGCCA
GCTAGCACTCATTTACCCGGAGACAGGGAGAGGCTCTTCTGCGTGTAGTGGTTGTGCAGAGCCTCGTGCA
TCACGGAGCATGAGAAGACGTTCCCCTGCTGCCACCTGCTCTTGTCCACGGTGAGCTTGCTGTAGAGGAA
GAAGGAGCCGTCGGAGTCCAGCACGGGAGGCGTGGTCTTGTAGTTGTTCTCCGGCTGCCCATTGCTCTCC
CACTCCACGGCGATGTCGCTGGGATAGAAGCCTTTGACCAGGCAGGTCAGGCTGACCTGGTTCTTGGTCA
TCTCCTCCCGGGATGGGGGCAGGGTGTACACCTGTGGTTCTCGGGGCTGCCCTTTGGCTTTGGAGATGGT
TTTCTCGATGGGGGCTGGGAGGGCTTTGTTGGAGACCTTGCACTTGTACTCCTTGCCATTCAGCCAGTCC
TGGTGCAGGACGGTGAGGACGCTGACCACACGGTACGTGCTGTTGTACTGCTCCTCCCGCGGCTTTGTCT
TGGCATTATGCACCTCCACGCCGTCCACGTACCAGTTGAACTTGACCTCAGGGTCTTCGTGGCTCACGTC
CACCACCACGCATGTGACCTCAGGGGTCCGGGAGATCATGAGGGTGTCCTTGGGTTTTGGGGGGAAGAGG
AAGACTGACGGTCCCCCCAGGAGTTCAGGTGCTGGGCACGGTGGGCATGTGTGAGTTTTGTCAGATCTTC
ACTTGTCGTCATCGTCTTTGTAGTCAGAACCACTGCGGGCGGTACCCATATCTTCAGAGGATGGCCATGG
GATACCCTCAGACATAGATTTGCTTGCACAGCTCAGGATCTGCAGGCAACAACTCACGAGACTGATAGTA
GAGCTCGGTGCCTGGGCGCGGCAAAAGCGCTTACGCAACGCTTCCTGGATTTTCCGGTCCATCAGGCAGC
CGAAAAGCAGGATAAAGACGCCCTGCAGTGTATTCAGGATGGTGAAGATATAGTGGGGCACGGTACTAAC
CTCTTCGAGCAGGGTCGCAAGACCCAGGCCCCAGGTCAACCCGAAGATTGGGGTGAGGATAAGGAGGGCC
TTGATGACGCCCAGGAGGGCCTGGCGCTTTTCTGCTGGCGGACCCTCGGAAAGAGAAGGCCTCAGCAATT
TGAGCATTGCCATGGCCAAGACCAGCCCGTTGACTCCGATAATCGCCAGAACGGGGCCCACAAAGGTGTA
CAGTGCTCCGCCCTTACCGTCCAGCCAGCACTCGCCCTCGCGCAGATACTGGCCCTGAGGGAGGTACAGG
CCCAGTGTAACGCCAGCCAAGCCAAGGGGGCACAGGTATCCCAGGAGCACCATCAGGGGCAGCACTCTGT
GTTTTGCGAGCTGGTGAAACACGAACAGAAGCTGGTGAGCCAGCACCAGAGCCTGGGCAAGCATCCAGAA
AAATGTTGCCAGGTACAGAAAGTGGCACAGAAAGGCAGCGGCCAGGCACAGAGGAGAGCGGGGCCCGGGG
CTCAGGAAGGGGGCGCCCAGGAAACAGGTGTCGGCAGCCAGGAGGCAAAACACCATGTTCAACAGCGCGG
CGTGGCGGAAATAAGAAATTTTGTTGCGCACGACAACCCGCCACACCAGCCAGTAAACTCCCAGGCAGAC
CAGAAGTGCCAAGATGCTGGCGCCCAGTCCAACCTGAGTGAGCAGCGCAAGCGCGGGTTCCTCCGGCACG
GTGTGGGGGCTCATCAAAACAGAGAAAGCGGTTTGGAAGTAAAGGTTCTCGTTGGTCTGCGCATCTTTCA
GCGCTTCATCCACGGTCTGGCGGCCGCTCGCCGCGTTAATCACCGCGGTGCGCACCGCATACCAAAACGC
GCTCATCTGCGGAATGTTCGGCATAATTTCGCCTTTCTGCGCGTTTTCCATGGTCGCCGCAATGCGCGGA
TCTTTCGCCAGTTCTTCTTCATAGCTTTTCAGCGCCACCGCGCCCAGCGGTTTATCTTTGTTCACCGCTT
CCAGGCCTTCATCGGTCAGCAGATAGTTTTCCAGAAATTCTTTCGCCAGTTCTTTGTTCGGGCTCGCCGC
GTTAATGCCCGCGCTCAGCACGCCCACAAACGGTTTGCTCGGCTGGCCTTTAAAGGTCGGCAGCACGGTC
ACGCCATAGTTCACTTTGCTGGTATCAATGTTGCTCCACGCCCACGGGCCGTTAATGGTCATCGCGGTTT
CGCCTTTGTTAAACGCCGCTTCCGCAATGCTATAATCGGTATCCGCGTTCATATGTTTGTTTTTAATCAG
ATCCACCAGAAAGGTCAGGCCCGCTTTCGCGCCCGCGTTATCCACGCCCACATCTTTAATATCATATTTG
CCGTTTTCATATTTAAACGCATAGCCGCCATCCGCCGCAATCAGCGGCCAGGTAAAATACGGTTCCTGCA
GGTTAAACATCAGCGCGCTTTTGCCTTTCGCTTTCAGTTCTTTATCCAGCGCCGGAATTTCTTCCCAGGT
TTTCGGCGGGTTCGGCAGCAGATCTTTGTTATAAATCAGGCTCAGCGCTTCCACCGCAATCGGATACGCA
ATCAGTTTGCCGTTATAGCGCACCGCATCCCAGGTAAACGGATACAGTTTATCCTGAAACGCTTTATCCG
GGGTAATTTCCGCCAGCAGGCCGCTCTGCGCATAGCCGCCAAAGCGATCATGCGCCCAAAAAATAATATC
CGGGCCATCGCCGGTCGCCGCCACCTGCGGAAATTTTTCTTCCAGTTTATCCGGATGTTCCACGGTCACT
TTAATGCCGGTATCTTTTTCAAATTTTTTGCCCACTTCCGCCAGGCCGTTATAGCCTTTATCGCCGTTAA
TCCAAATCACCAGTTTGCCTTCTTCAATTTTGGATCCAGCGTAATCTGGAACATCGTATGGGTACGAATT
CGTGACAAGTGCAAGACTTAGTGCAATGCAAGACAGGAGTTGCATCCTGTACATGGTGGCCCTCCTTCGC
CGGTGATCTCAGGTAGGCGCCGGTCACAGCTTGGATCTGTAACGGCGCAGAACAGAAAACGAAACAAAGA
CGTAGAGTTGAGCAAGCAGGGTCAGGCAAAGCGTGGAGAGCCGGCTGAGTCTAGGTAGGCTCCAAGGGAG
CGCCGGACAAAGGCCCGGTCTCGACCTGAGCTTTAAACTTACCTAGACGGCGGACGCAGTTCAGGAGGCA
CCACAGGCGGGAGGCGGCAGAACGCGACTCAACCGGCGTGGATGGCGGCCTCAGGTAGGGCGGCGGGCGC
GTGAAGGAGAGATGCGAGCCCCTCGAAGCTTCAGCTGTGTTCTGGCGGCAAACCCGTTGCGAAAAAGAAC
GTTCACGGCGACTACTGCACTTATATACGGTTCTCCCCCACCCTCGGGAAAAAGGCGGAGCCAGTACACG
ACATCACTTTCCCAGTTTACCCCGCGCCACCTTCTCTAGGCACCCGTTCAATTGCCGACCCCTCCCCCCA
ACTTCTCGGGGACTGTGGGCGATGTGCGCTCTGCCCACTGACGGGCACCGGAGCGATCGCAGATCCTTCG
ATAGAGAAATGTTCTGGCACCTGCACTTGCACTGGGGACAGCCTATTTTGCTAGTTTGTTTTGTTTCGTT
TTGTTTTGATGGAGAGCGTATGTTAGTTACGATTCACACAAAAAACCAACACACAGATGTAATGAAAATA
AAGATATTTTATTGCGGCCGCTGATTTAAATGTTAATTAACTAGCCATGACCAAAATCCCTTAACGTGAG
TTTTCGTTCCACTGAGCGTCAGACCCCGTAGAAAAGATCAAAGGATCTTCTTGAGATCCTTTTTTTCTGC
GCGTAATCTGCTGCTTGCAAACAAAAAAACCACCGCTACCAGCGGTGGTTTGTTTGCCGGATCAAGAGCT
ACCAACTCTTTTTCCGAAGGTAACTGGCTTCAGCAGAGCGCAGATACCAAATACTGTTCTTCTAGTGTAG
CCGTAGTTAGGCCACCACTTCAAGAACTCTGTAGCACCGCCTACATACCTCGCTCTGCTAATCCTGTTAC
CAGTGGCTGCTGCCAGTGGCGATAAGTCGTGTCTTACCGGGTTGGACTCAAGACGATAGTTACCGGATAA
GGCGCAGCGGTCGGGCTGAACGGGGGGTTCGTGCACACAGCCCAGCTTGGAGCGAACGACCTACACCGAA
CTGAGATACCTACAGCGTGAGCTATGAGAAAGCGCCACGCTTCCCGAAGGGAGAAAGGCGGACAGGTATC
CGGTAAGCGGCAGGGTCGGAACAGGAGAGCGCACGAGGGAGCTTCCAGGGGGAAACGCCTGGTATCTTTA
TAGTCCTGTCGGGTTTCGCCACCTCTGACTTGAGCGTCGATTTTTGTGATGCTCGTCAGGGGGGCGGAGC
CTATGGAAAAACGCCAGCAACGCGGCCTTTTTACGGTTCCTGGCCTTTTGCTGGCCTTTTGCTCACATGT
TCTTAATTAACCTGCAGGCGTTACATAACTTACGGTAAATGGCCCGCCTGGCTGACCGCCCAACGACCCC
CGCCCATTGACGTCAATAATGACGTATGTTCCCATAGTAACGCCAATAGGGACTTTCCATTGACGTCAAT
GGGTGGAGTATTTACGGTAAACTGCCCACTTGGCAGTACATCAAGTGTATCATATGCCAAGTACGCCCCC
TATTGACGTCAATGACGGTAAATGGCCCGCCTGGCATTATGCCCAGTACATGACCTTATGGGACTTTCCT
ACTTGGCAGTACATCTACGTATTAGTCATCGCTATTACCATGATGATGCGGTTTTGGCAGTACATCAATG
GGCGTGGATAGCGGTTTGACTCACGGGGATTTCCAAGTCTCCACCCCATTGACGTCAATGGGAGTTTGTT
TTGACTAGTCAGGGCCCCAACCCCCCCAAGCCCCCATTTCACAAC
Features (pLannotate 1.2.2; 17 found; start..end, strand, type, name):
    345..388     +  promoter       EM7 promoter (fragment): synthetic bacterial promoter&nbsp
    450..821     +  CDS            ble: BLE_STRHI - Experimental evidence at protein level: Swiss-Prot protein existence level 1. Binding protein with a strong affinity to the bleomycin family of antibiotics. From Streptoalloteichus hindustanus.
    838..1232    +  polyA_signal   β-globin poly(A): human β-globin polyadenylation signal
   1242..1313    +  CDS            large T antigen (fragment): large T antigen from SV40 (simian virus 40)
   1336..1457    +  polyA_signal   SV40 poly(A) signal: SV40 polyadenylation signal
   1482..2258    -  CDS            IGHG2 (fragment): IGHG2_HUMAN - Experimental evidence at protein level: Swiss-Prot protein existence level 1. Constant region of immunoglobulin heavy chains. Immunoglobulins, also known as antibodies, are membrane-bound or secreted glycoproteins produced by B lymphocytes. In the recognition phase of humoral immunity, the membrane-bound immunoglobulins serve as receptors which, upon binding of a specific antigen, trigger the clonal expansion and differentiation of B lymphocytes into immunoglobulins- secreting plasma cells. Secreted immunoglobulins mediate the effector phase of humoral immunity, which results in
   2202..3182    -  CDS            ADGRF3 (fragment): AGRF3_HUMAN - Also known as GPR113, PGR23. Experimental evidence at transcript level: Swiss-Prot protein existence level 2. Orphan receptor. From Homo sapiens (Human).
   3204..4304    -  CDS            malE (fragment): MALE_ECO57 - Experimental evidence at protein level: Swiss-Prot protein existence level 1. Part of the ABC transporter complex MalEFGK involved in maltose/maltodextrin import. Binds maltose and higher maltodextrins. From Escherichia coli O157:H7.
   4308..4334    -  CDS            3xHA (fragment): three tandem HA epitope tags
   4335..4394    -  sig_peptide    IL-2 signal sequence: human interleukin-2 signal sequence
   4444..4712    -  LTR            5' LTR (truncated): truncated 5' long terminal repeat (LTR) from human T-cell leukemia virus (HTLV) type 1
   4725..4936    -  promoter       EF-1α core promoter: core promoter for human elongation factor EF-1α
   4973..5064    -  misc_feature   pause site: RNA polymerase II transcriptional pause signal from the human α2 globin gene
   5075..5123    -  polyA_signal   poly(A) signal: synthetic polyadenylation signal
   5231..5819    +  rep_origin     ori: high-copy-number ColE1/pMB1/pBR322/pUC origin of replication
   5899..6202    +  enhancer       CMV enhancer: human cytomegalovirus immediate early enhancer
   6204..6303    +  promoter       CMV promoter (fragment): human cytomegalovirus (CMV) immediate early promoter
