[The description below was written by a language model from this plasmid's Addgene catalogue record and pLannotate feature annotations shown in this document.]
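Description:
HA-MBP-TEVpCS-ADGRF3 CTF-FLAG is a mammalian expression plasmid of about 6.3 kb built by Gibson cloning in the pFuse-hIgG1-Fc2 backbone. It replicates in E. coli at high copy from a ColE1/pUC-type origin. Selection relies on the ble gene (Zeocin/bleomycin resistance), which sits behind both a CMV enhancer/promoter and a bacterial EM7 promoter and is followed by a β-globin polyadenylation signal. This arrangement should allow the same marker to work in bacteria and in mammalian cells.

The expression cassette is driven by the composite promoter typical of this backbone, an EF-1α core promoter joined to a truncated HTLV-1 5' LTR segment. An upstream synthetic poly(A) signal and a transcriptional pause site insulate it from read-through. The open reading frame begins with the human IL-2 signal sequence, which directs the protein into the secretory pathway. It continues with an HA epitope, maltose-binding protein (malE) and, according to the construct name, a TEV protease cleavage site. These precede human ADGRF3 (GPR113) lacking residues 1–752, that is, the C-terminal fragment containing the transmembrane domain, with a C-terminal FLAG tag recorded in the catalogue but not annotated in the feature table. The design suggests that TEV cleavage would remove the HA-MBP cap and expose the N-terminus of the C-terminal fragment, although the record does not spell this out. An immunoglobulin Fc fragment is annotated downstream, labelled IGHG2 despite the IgG1 backbone name, and it overlaps the end of the receptor annotation. It appears to be backbone remnant, and the record does not indicate that it is translated. An SV40 poly(A) signal follows. The stated purpose is mammalian expression of adhesion GPCR transmembrane domains, in the context of studying tethered agonist signaling.
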