Addgene plasmid #217696: HA-MBP-TEVpCS-ADGRF3 CTF-FLAG
Purpose: Mammalian expression of Adhesion G Protein-Coupled Receptor transmembrane domains
Depositing lab: Stephen Blacklow. Depositing organization: Harvard Medical School. Publication: Heterogeneity of tethered agonist signaling in adhesion G protein-coupled receptors. Dates AN, Jones DTD, Smith JS, Skiba MA, Rich MF, Burruss MM, Kruse AC, Blacklow SC. Cell Chem Biol. 2024 Aug 15;31(8):1542-1553.e4. doi: 10.1016/j.chembiol.2024.03.004. Epub 2024 Apr 11. PubMed 38608683.
Backbone
  Vector backbone: pFuse-hIgG1-Fc2
  Backbone manufacturer: Invitrogen
  Vector type: Mammalian Expression
Growth in bacteria
  Bacterial resistance: Bleocin (Zeocin), 50 μg/mL
  Growth temperature: 37°C
  Growth strain: DH5alpha
  Copy number: High Copy
Gene/Insert
  Gene/Insert name: ADGRF3 (alt name: GPR113)
  Species: H. sapiens (human)
  Mutation: Deletion of residues 1-752
  Entrez Gene: ADGRF3 (a.k.a. GPR113, PGR23)
  Tag / fusion protein: HA (N terminal on insert); FLAG (C terminal on insert)
  Cloning method: Gibson Cloning
Terms and licenses: Academic/Nonprofit Terms; Industry Terms: Not Available to Industry
Depositor comments: Please visit https://www.biorxiv.org/content/10.1101/2022.07.14.500097v2 for bioRxiv preprint.
How to cite: HA-MBP-TEVpCS-ADGRF3 CTF-FLAG was a gift from Stephen Blacklow (Addgene plasmid # 217696 ; http://n2t.net/addgene:217696 ; RRID:Addgene_217696)
