>Addgene plasmid #217696 | HA-MBP-TEVpCS-ADGRF3 CTF-FLAG | depositor partial sequence | sequence record 424444 | MBP-CTF Insert
ATGTACAGGATGCAACTCCTGTCTTGCATTGCACTAAGTCTTGCACTTGTCACGAATTCGTACCCATACG
ATGTTCCAGATTACGCTGGATCCAAAATTGAAGAAGGCAAACTGGTGATTTGGATTAACGGCGATAAAGG
CTATAACGGCCTGGCGGAAGTGGGCAAAAAATTTGAAAAAGATACCGGCATTAAAGTGACCGTGGAACAT
CCGGATAAACTGGAAGAAAAATTTCCGCAGGTGGCGGCGACCGGCGATGGCCCGGATATTATTTTTTGGG
CGCATGATCGCTTTGGCGGCTATGCGCAGAGCGGCCTGCTGGCGGAAATTACCCCGGATAAAGCGTTTCA
GGATAAACTGTATCCGTTTACCTGGGATGCGGTGCGCTATAACGGCAAACTGATTGCGTATCCGATTGCG
GTGGAAGCGCTGAGCCTGATTTATAACAAAGATCTGCTGCCGAACCCGCCGAAAACCTGGGAAGAAATTC
CGGCGCTGGATAAAGAACTGAAAGCGAAAGGCAAAAGCGCGCTGATGTTTAACCTGCAGGAACCGTATTT
TACCTGGCCGCTGATTGCGGCGGATGGCGGCTATGCGTTTAAATATGAAAACGGCAAATATGATATTAAA
GATGTGGGCGTGGATAACGCGGGCGCGAAAGCGGGCCTGACCTTTCTGGTGGATCTGATTAAAAACAAAC
ATATGAACGCGGATACCGATTATAGCATTGCGGAAGCGGCGTTTAACAAAGGCGAAACCGCGATGACCAT
TAACGGCCCGTGGGCGTGGAGCAACATTGATACCAGCAAAGTGAACTATGGCGTGACCGTGCTGCCGACC
TTTAAAGGCCAGCCGAGCAAACCGTTTGTGGGCGTGCTGAGCGCGGGCATTAACGCGGCGAGCCCGAACA
AAGAACTGGCGAAAGAATTTCTGGAAAACTATCTGCTGACCGATGAAGGCCTGGAAGCGGTGAACAAAGA
TAAACCGCTGGGCGCGGTGGCGCTGAAAAGCTATGAAGAAGAACTGGCGAAAGATCCGCGCATTGCGGCG
ACCATGGAAAACGCGCAGAAAGGCGAAATTATGCCGAACATTCCGCAGATGAGCGCGTTTTGGTATGCGG
TGCGCACCGCGGTGATTAACGCGGCGAGCGGCCGCCAGACCGTGGATGAAGCGCTGAAAGATGCGCAGAC
CAACGAGAACCTTTACTTCCAAACCGCTTTCTCTGTTTTGATGAGCCCCCACACCGTGCCGGAGGAACCC
GCGCTTGCGCTGCTCACTCAGGTTGGACTGGGCGCCAGCATCTTGGCACTTCTGGTCTGCCTGGGAGTTT
ACTGGCTGGTGTGGCGGGTTGTCGTGCGCAACAAAATTTCTTATTTCCGCCACGCCGCGCTGTTGAACAT
GGTGTTTTGCCTCCTGGCTGCCGACACCTGTTTCCTGGGCGCCCCCTTCCTGAGCCCCGGGCCCCGCTCT
CCTCTGTGCCTGGCCGCTGCCTTTCTGTGCCACTTTCTGTACCTGGCAACATTTTTCTGGATGCTTGCCC
AGGCTCTGGTGCTGGCTCACCAGCTTCTGTTCGTGTTTCACCAGCTCGCAAAACACAGAGTGCTGCCCCT
GATGGTGCTCCTGGGATACCTGTGCCCCCTTGGCTTGGCTGGCGTTACACTGGGCCTGTACCTCCCTCAG
GGCCAGTATCTGCGCGAGGGCGAGTGCTGGCTGGACGGTAAGGGCGGAGCACTGTACACCTTTGTGGGCC
CCGTTCTGGCGATTATCGGAGTCAACGGGCTGGTCTTGGCCATGGCAATGCTCAAATTGCTGAGGCCTTC
TCTTTCCGAGGGTCCGCCAGCAGAAAAGCGCCAGGCCCTCCTGGGCGTCATCAAGGCCCTCCTTATCCTC
ACCCCAATCTTCGGGTTGACCTGGGGCCTGGGTCTTGCGACCCTGCTCGAAGAGGTTAGTACCGTGCCCC
ACTATATCTTCACCATCCTGAATACACTGCAGGGCGTCTTTATCCTGCTTTTCGGCTGCCTGATGGACCG
GAAAATCCAGGAAGCGTTGCGTAAGCGCTTTTGCCGCGCCCAGGCACCGAGCTCTACTATCAGTCTCGTG
AGTTGTTGCCTGCAGATCCTGAGCTGTGCAAGCAAATCTATGTCTGAGGGTATCCCATGGCCATCCTCTG
AAGATATGGGTACCGCCCGCAGTGGTTCTGACTACAAAGACGATGACGACAAGTGAAGATCTGACAAAAC
TCACACA
